Addgene plasmid #58182: YC 3.6 Cameleon
Purpose: (Empty Backbone) Localization: Cytosolic Ca Biosensor, Excitation: 433 / 515, Emission: 475 / 528
Depositing lab: Michael Davidson. Depositing organization: Florida State University, Tallahassee.
Backbone
  Vector backbone: Unknown
  Vector type: Mammalian Expression
  Selectable markers: Neomycin (select with G418)
  Tag / fusion protein: ECFP; Venus
Growth in bacteria
  Bacterial resistance: Ampicillin, 100 μg/mL
  Growth temperature: 37°C
  Growth strain: DH5alpha
  Copy number: High Copy
Gene/Insert
  Gene/Insert name: None
  Tag / fusion protein: ECFP; Venus
Terms and licenses: Academic/Nonprofit Terms; Industry Terms
Depositor comments: ECFP/Venus cytosolic calcium biosensor. Excitation = 433 / 515; Emission = 475 / 528
How to cite: YC 3.6 Cameleon was a gift from Michael Davidson (Addgene plasmid # 58182 ; http://n2t.net/addgene:58182 ; RRID:Addgene_58182)
