[The description below was written by a language model from this plasmid's Addgene catalogue record.]
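Description:
YC 3.6 Cameleon is a mammalian expression plasmid that encodes a genetically encoded, cytosolic calcium biosensor of the yellow cameleon family. The record lists the vector backbone as unknown and catalogues the plasmid as an "empty backbone" with no separately named insert, so the sensor cassette itself is effectively the payload. The plasmid is propagated in E. coli as a high-copy construct under ampicillin selection, and it carries a neomycin resistance marker that allows G418 selection of transfected mammalian cells. The promoter driving the sensor, the origin of replication and the polyadenylation signals are not stated in the record, and no feature table is available to confirm them.

The two fluorescent proteins recorded are ECFP and Venus, which act as a FRET donor and acceptor pair. In cameleon-type sensors generally, these fluorophores flank a calcium-responsive module (classically calmodulin and a calmodulin-binding peptide). Calcium binding causes a conformational change that alters the energy transfer between donor and acceptor, although the record does not itself detail the sensing domain. The listed spectral values are excitation at 433 and 515 nm and emission at 475 and 528 nm, corresponding to the ECFP and Venus components respectively. Calcium changes would therefore typically be read out ratiometrically, by comparing yellow with cyan emission on donor excitation. No targeting signal is recorded, which fits the stated cytosolic localization. The construct is intended for live-cell imaging of cytosolic calcium dynamics in transiently or stably transfected mammalian cells.
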