>Addgene plasmid #58182 | YC 3.6 Cameleon | addgene partial sequence | sequence record 134034 | CMV-F 5'-CGCAAATGGGCGGTAGGCGTG-3'
CCCACTGCTTACTGGCTTATCGAAATTAATACGACTCACTATAGGGAGACCCAAGCTTGCGGCCGCCACC
ATGGTGAGCAAGGGCGAGGAGCTGTTCACCGGGGTGGTGCCCATCCTGGTCGAGCTGGACGGCGACGTAA
ACGGCCACAGGTTCAGCGTGTCCGGCGAGGGCGAGGGCGATGCCACCTACGGCAAGCTGACCCTGAAGTT
CATCTGCACCACCGGCAAGCTGCCCGTGCCCTGGCCCACCCTCGTGACCACCCTGACCTGGGGCGTGCAG
TGCTTCAGCCGCTACCCCGACCACATGAAGCAGCACGACTTCTTCAAGTCCGCCATGCCCGAAGGCTACG
TCCAGGAGCGTACCATCTTCTTCAAGGACGACGGCAACTACAAGACCCGCGCCGAGGTGAAGTTCGAGGG
CGACACCCTGGTGAACCGCATCGAGCTGAAGGGCATCGACTTCAAGGAGGACGGCAACATCCTGGGGCAC
AAGCTGGAGTACAACTACATCAGCCACAACGTCTATATCACCGCCGACAAGCAGAAGAACGGCATCAAGG
CCCACTTCAAGATCCGCCACAACATCGAGGACGGCAGCGTGCAGCTCGCCGACCACTACCAGCAGAACAC
CCCCATCGGCGACGGCCCCGTGCTGCTGCCCGACAACCACTACCTGAGCACCCAGTCCGCCCTGAGCAAA
GACCCCAACGAGAAGCGCGATCACATGGTCCTGCTGGAGTTCGTGACCGCCGCCCGCATGCATGACCAAC
TGACAGAAGAGCAGATTGCAGAGTTCAA
