>Addgene plasmid #58182 | YC 3.6 Cameleon | addgene partial sequence | sequence record 134041 | SV40pA-R 5'-GAAATTTGTGATGCTATTGC-3'
CCGCTCAGAAGAACTCGTCAAGAAGGCGATAGAAGGCGATGCGCTGCGAATCGGGAGCGGCGATACCGTA
AAGCACGAGGAAGCGGTCAGCCCATTCGCCGCCAAGCTCTTCAGCAATATCACGGGTAGCCAACGCTATG
TCCTGATAGCGGTCCGCCACACCCAGCCGGCCACAGTCGATGAATCCAGAAAAGCGGCCATTTTCCACCA
TGATATTCGGCAAGCAGGCATCGCCATGGGTCACGACGAGATCCTCGCCGTCGGGCATGCGCGCCTTGAG
CCTGGCGAACAGTTCGGCTGGCGCGAGCCCCTGATGCTCTTCGTCCAGATCATCCTGATCGACAAGACCG
GCTTCCATCCGAGTACGTGCTCGCTCGATGCGATGTTTCGCTTGGTGGTCGAATGGGCAGGTAGCCGGAT
CAAGCGTATGCAGCCGCCGCATTGCATCAGCCATGATGGATACTTTCTCGGCAGGAGCAAGGTGAGATGA
CAGGAGATCCTGCCCCGGCACTTCGCCCAATAGCAGCCAGTCCCTTCCCGCTTCAGTGACAACGTCGAGC
ACAGCTGCGCAAGGAACGCCCGTCGTGGCCAGCCACGATAGCCGCGCTGCCTCGTCCTGCAGTTCATTCA
GGG
