>Addgene plasmid #58182 | YC 3.6 Cameleon | addgene partial sequence | sequence record 134850 | mVenus-R 5'-cgaagcactgcaggccgtagc-3'
CGGTGGTGCAGATCAGCTTCAGGGTCAGCTTGCCGTAGGTGGCATCGCCCTCGCCCTCGCCGGACACGCT
GAACTTGTGGCCGTTTACGTCGCCGTCCAGCTCGACCAGGATGGGCACCACCCCGGTGAACAGCTCCTCG
CCCTTGCTCACCATGCCACCGCTGCCACCCTTGTACAGCTCGTCCATGCCGAGAGTGATCCCGGCGGCGG
TCACGAACTCCAGCAGGACCATGTGATCGCGCTTCTCGTTGGGGTCTTTGCTCAGGGCGGACTGGTAGCT
CAGGTAGTGGTTGTCGGGCAGCAGCACGGGGCCGTCGCCGATGGGGGTGTTCTGCTGGTAGTGGTCGGCG
AGCTGCACGCCGCCGTCCATGAGCTCCAGTGCCCCGGAGCTGGAGATCTTCTTGAACCGGTTGGCAGCGC
TGACGGCAATGAAGTTTTTCTTCCAGCGCCTCTTCCCCCCCTTTGCTGTCATCATTTGTACAAACTCTTC
ATAGTTTACTTGGCCATCACCATCGATATCTGCTTCCCTTATCATTTCATCAACTTCTTCATCTGTTAAC
TTCTCCCCGAGGTTTGTCATGACGTGACGTAACTGAGCAGCGCTGATGTAGCCGTTCCCATCCTTGTCAA
AAACACGGAATGCTTCTCGGATTTCCTCTTCGCTGTCTGTGTCCTTCATTTTTCTAGCCATCATAGTAAG
AAATTCAGGAAAGTAAATCGTTCCATTGCCATCAGCATCGACTTCATTGATCATATCCTGCAATTCTGCT
TCCGTTGGGTTT
