>Addgene plasmid #58182 | YC 3.6 Cameleon | addgene partial sequence | sequence record 135762 | N-ter GFP 5'-GGATCACTCTCGGCATGG-3'
AGGGCGAGGAGCTGTTCACCGGGGTGGTGCCCATCCTGGTCGAGCTGGACGGCGACGTAAACGGCCACAA
GTTCAGCGTGTCCGGCGAGGGCGAGGGCGATGCCACCTACGGCAAGCTGACCCTGAAGCTGATCTGCACC
ACCGGCAAGCTGCCCGTGCCCTGGCCCACCCTCGTGACCACCCTGGGCTACGGCCTGCAGTGCTTCGCCC
GCTACCCCGACCACATGAAGCAGCACGACTTCTTCAAGTCCGCCATGCCCGAAGGCTACGTCCAGGAGCG
CACCATCTTCTTCAAGGACGACGGCAACTACAAGACCCGCGCCGAGGTGAAGTTCGAGGGCGACACCCTG
GTGAACCGCATCGAGCTGAAGGGCATCGACTTCAAGGAGGACGGCAACATCCTGGGGCACAAGCTGGAGT
ACAACTACAACAGCCACAACGTCTATATCACCGCCGACAAGCAGAAGAACGGCATCAAGGCCAACTTCAA
GATCCGCCACAACATCGAGTAAGAATTCTGCAGATATCCATCACACTGGCGGCCGCTCGAGCATGCATCT
AGAGGGCCCTATTCTATAGTGTCACCTAAATGCTAGAGCTCGCTGATCAGCCTCGACTGTGCCTTCTAGT
TGCCAGCCATCTGTTGTTTGCCCCTCCCCCGTGCCTTCCTTGACCCTGGAAGGTGCCACTCCCACTGTCC
TTTCCTAATAAAATGAGGAAATTGCATCGCATTGTCTGAGTAGGTGTCATTCTATTCTGGGGGGTGGGGT
GGGGCAGGACAGCAAGGGGGAGGATTGGGAAGACAATAGCAGGCATGCTGG
