>Addgene plasmid #58182 | YC 3.6 Cameleon | depositor partial sequence | sequence record 135819 | insert sequence
ATGGTGAGCAAGGGCGAGGAGCTGTTCACCGGGGTGGTGCCCATCCTGGTCGAGCTGGACGGCGACGTAA
ACGGCCACAGGTTCAGCGTGTCCGGCGAGGGCGAGGGCGATGCCACCTACGGCAAGCTGACCCTGAAGTT
CATCTGCACCACCGGCAAGCTGCCCGTGCCCTGGCCCACCCTCGTGACCACCCTGACCTGGGGCGTGCAG
TGCTTCAGCCGCTACCCCGACCACATGAAGCAGCACGACTTCTTCAAGTCCGCCATGCCCGAAGGCTACG
TCCAGGAGCGTACCATCTTCTTCAAGGACGACGGCAACTACAAGACCCGCGCCGAGGTGAAGTTCGAGGG
CGACACCCTGGTGAACCGCATCGAGCTGAAGGGCATCGACTTCAAGGAGGACGGCAACATCCTGGGGCAC
AAGCTGGAGTACAACTACATCAGCCACAACGTCTATATCACCGCCGACAAGCAGAAGAACGGCATCAAGG
CCCACTTCAAGATCCGCCACAACATCGAGGACGGCAGCGTGCAGCTCGCCGACCACTACCAGCAGAACAC
CCCCATCGGCGACGGCCCCGTGCTGCTGCCCGACAACCACTACCTGAGCACCCAGTCCGCCCTGAGCAAA
GACCCCAACGAGAAGCGCGATCACATGGTCCTGCTGGAGTTCGTGACCGCCGCCCGCATGCATGACCAAC
TGACAGAAGAGCAGATTGCAGAGTTCAAAGAAGCCTTCTCATTATTCGACAAGGATGGGGACGGCACCAT
CACCACAAAGGAACTTGGCACCGTTATGAGGTCGCTTGGACAAAACCCAACGGAAGCAGAATTGCAGGAT
ATGATCAATGAAGTCGATGCTGATGGCAATGGAACGATTTACTTTCCTGAATTTCTTACTATGATGGCTA
GAAAAATGAAGGACACAGACAGCGAAGAGGAAATCCGAGAAGCATTCCGTGTTTTTGACAAGGATGGGAA
CGGCTACATCAGCGCTGCTCAGTTACGTCACGTCATGACAAACCTCGGGGAGAAGTTAACAGATGAAGAA
GTTGATGAAATGATAAGGGAAGCAGATATCGATGGTGATGGCCAAGTAAACTATGAAGAGTTTGTACAAA
TGATGACAGCAAAGGGGGGGAAGAGGCGCTGGAAGAAAAACTTCATTGCCGTCAGCGCTGCCAACCGGTT
CAAGAAGATCTCCAGCTCCGGGGCACTGGAGCTCATGGACGGCGGCGTGCAGCTCGCCGACCACTACCAG
CAGAACACCCCCATCGGCGACGGCCCCGTGCTGCTGCCCGACAACCACTACCTGAGCTACCAGTCCGCCC
TGAGCAAAGACCCCAACGAGAAGCGCGATCACATGGTCCTGCTGGAGTTCGTGACCGCCGCCGGGATCAC
TCTCGGCATGGACGAGCTGTACAAGGGTGGCAGCGGTGGCATGGTGAGCAAGGGCGAGGAGCTGTTCACC
GGGGTGGTGCCCATCCTGGTCGAGCTGGACGGCGACGTAAACGGCCACAAGTTCAGCGTGTCCGGCGAGG
GCGAGGGCGATGCCACCTACGGCAAGCTGACCCTGAAGCTGATCTGCACCACCGGCAAGCTGCCCGTGCC
CTGGCCCACCCTCGTGACCACCCTGGGCTACGGCCTGCAGTGCTTCGCCCGCTACCCCGACCACATGAAG
CAGCACGACTTCTTCAAGTCCGCCATGCCCGAAGGCTACGTCCAGGAGCGCACCATCTTCTTCAAGGACG
ACGGCAACTACAAGACCCGCGCCGAGGTGAAGTTCGAGGGCGACACCCTGGTGAACCGCATCGAGCTGAA
GGGCATCGACTTCAAGGAGGACGGCAACATCCTGGGGCACAAGCTGGAGTACAACTACAACAGCCACAAC
GTCTATATCACCGCCGACAAGCAGAAGAACGGCATCAAGGCCAACTTCAAGATCCGCCACAACATCGAGT
AA
